Addgene plasmid #18887: PYBS375
Depositing lab: Elaine Elion. Depositing organization: Harvard Medical School. Publication: Ste5 tethers multiple protein kinases in the MAP kinase cascade required for mating in S. cerevisiae. Choi KY, Satterberg B, Lyons DM, Elion EA. Cell. 1994 Aug 12. 78(3):499-512. 10.1016/0092-8674(94)90427-8 PubMed 8062390.
Backbone
  Vector backbone: pYBS317
  Backbone size w/o insert (bp): 11000
  Vector type: Yeast Expression
Growth in bacteria
  Bacterial resistance: Ampicillin, 100 μg/mL
  Growth temperature: 37°C
  Growth strain: DH5alpha
  Copy number: Unknown
Gene/Insert
  Gene/Insert name: Ste11
  Species: S. cerevisiae (budding yeast)
  Insert size (bp): 1239
  Mutation: Lex-Ste11C (amino-terminal 413 amino acids)
  Entrez Gene: STE11 (a.k.a. YLR362W)
  Cloning method: Restriction Enzyme; 5′ cloning site PflMI (destroyed during cloning); 3′ cloning site SalI (destroyed during cloning)
  Sequencing primers: 5′ pHybLex_fwd; 3′ pHybLex-rev
Terms and licenses: Academic/Nonprofit Terms; Industry Terms: Not Available to Industry
Depositor comments: Lex-Ste11 has the 0.9kb PflMI-SalI fragment of pYBS345 (the PCR-derived Ste11 in pYBS317; see article) deleted by blunt-end ligation with Klenow. The open reading frame reads through to an unknown stop in the vector.
How to cite: PYBS375 was a gift from Elaine Elion (Addgene plasmid # 18887 ; http://n2t.net/addgene:18887 ; RRID:Addgene_18887)
