[The description below was written by a language model from this plasmid's Addgene catalogue record.]
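Description:
PYBS375 is a yeast expression plasmid built on the pYBS317 backbone (about 11 kb without insert) that encodes a LexA fusion to a truncated form of Ste11, the MAP kinase kinase kinase of the Saccharomyces cerevisiae mating pheromone response pathway (STE11, YLR362W). In bacteria it is selected with ampicillin. The record does not state the yeast selectable marker, the yeast origin of replication, the promoter driving the fusion, or the bacterial copy number. The listed sequencing primers are of the pHybLex type, consistent with a LexA DNA-binding domain "bait" arrangement.

The insert of roughly 1.2 kb covers the amino-terminal 413 amino acids of Ste11. The record labels the fusion "Lex-Ste11C", which sits oddly with an amino-terminal fragment and may simply indicate that the carboxy-terminal portion has been removed. The plasmid was derived from pYBS345, which carries a PCR-derived Ste11 in pYBS317. A 0.9 kb PflMI–SalI fragment was deleted, the ends were blunted with Klenow and the plasmid was religated, which destroyed both restriction sites. Because the native stop codon was removed with this fragment, the open reading frame continues into vector sequence until it reaches an uncharacterised stop, so the fusion protein carries a short, undefined vector-encoded tail.

The associated work concerns how Ste5 tethers several kinases of the mating MAP kinase cascade. A LexA–Ste11 truncation of this kind would fit two-hybrid-style mapping of which regions of Ste11 mediate interactions with partners such as Ste5, although the record does not spell out the specific assay.
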