>Addgene plasmid #18887 | PYBS375 | addgene partial sequence | sequence record 24773 | pHybLex_fwd 5'-agggctggcggttggggttattcgc-3'
NNCCANCCGGCGGATCGAGCTCGGTCCCGGGGATCCATGGAACAGACACAAACAGCAGAGGGCACTGCAC
TTACTAATTGGTGACGAAAAGACCAACGATTTACCTTTTGTGCAGTTATTTCTGGAGGAAATAGGATGCA
CTCAATACCTGGATAGCTTTATTCAGTGCAACCTTGTCACAGAAGAAGAAATTAAGTATCTCGACAAGGA
TATCCTCATTGCTTTGGGTGTAAACAAAATAGGAGACAGACTCAAAATTTTAAGGAAGTCAAAATCGTTC
CAGAGAGATAAACGGATTGAACAGGTGAATAGATTGAAAAACCTGATGGAAAAAGTAAGCTCTCTATCCA
CTGCTACGCTATCGATGAATTCAGAATTGATTCCTGAAAAGCACTGTGTTATATTTATCTTAAACGATGG
TTCCGCTAAGAAAGTTAATGTAAATGGTTGCTTTAATGCAGATTCTATTAAGAAAAGGCTAATCAGAAGA
TTGCCACATGAATTATTAGCCACAAACTCCAATGGAGAAGTAACTAAAATAATCCAAGATTATGATGTGT
TTGTCTTAGATTATACCAAGAACGTACTGCATTTGCTATATGACGTGGAATTAGTCACTATTTGCCACGC
AAATGATCGTGTTGAGAAAAATAGGCTAATTTTTGTTTCCAAAGACCAAACACCAAGTGATAAAGTTGNT
ATCCACATCCAAAAAACTATATCTAAGAACGTTGAGTGCATTGAGCCAGGTTGGGCCNTCCTCGTCAAAT
TTGTTGGCNCAGAACAGGGGATTCGCNTAACATTGCTGAAGGGAACTCN
